>Addgene plasmid #123917 | MTK234_038 | addgene full sequence | sequence record 250065 | Addgene NGS Result
GTCAGACCCCGTAGAAAAGATCAAAGGATCTTCTTGAGATCCTTTTTTTCTGCGCGTAATCTGCTGCTTG
CAAACAAAAAAACCACCGCTACCAGCGGTGGTTTGTTTGCCGGATCAAGAGCTACCAACTCTTTTTCCGA
AGGTAACTGGCTTCAGCAGAGCGCAGATACCAAATACTGTTCTTCTAGTGTAGCCGTAGTTAGGCCACCA
CTTCAAGAACTCTGTAGCACCGCCTACATACCTCGCTCTGCTAATCCTGTTACCAGTGGCTGCTGCCAGT
GGCGATAAGTCGTGTCTTACCGGGTTGGACTCAAGACGATAGTTACCGGATAAGGCGCAGCGGTCGGGCT
GAACGGGGGGTTCGTGCACACAGCCCAGCTTGGAGCGAACGACCTACACCGAACTGAGATACCTACAGCG
TGAGCTATGAGAAAGCGCCACGCTTCCCGAAGGGAGAAAGGCGGACAGGTATCCGGTAAGCGGCAGGGTC
GGAACAGGAGAGCGCACGAGGGAGCTTCCAGGGGGAAACGCCTGGTATCTTTATAGTCCTGTCGGGTTTC
GCCACCTCTGACTTGAGCGTCGATTTTTGTGATGCTCGTCAGGGGGGCGGAGCCTATGGAAAAACGCCAG
CAACGCGGCCTTTTTACGGTTCCTGGCCTTTTGCTGGCCTTTTGCTCACATGTTCTTTCCTGCGTTATCC
CCTGATTCTGTGGATAACCGTAGTCGGTCTCAAACGGATCCGACGCGCCATCTCTAGGCCCGCGCCGGCC
CCCTCGCACGGACTTGTGGGAGAAGCTCGGCTACTCCCCTGCCCCGGTTAATTTGCATATAATATTTCCT
AGTAACTATAGAGGCTTAATGTGCGATAAAAGACAGATAATCTGTTCTTTTTAATACTAGCTACATTTTA
CATGATAGGCTTGGATTTCTATAACTTCGTATAGCATACATTATACGAAGTTATAAACAGCACAAAAGGA
AACTCACCCTAACTGTAAAGTAATTGTGTGTTTTGAGACTATAAGTATCCCTTGGAGAACCACCTTGTTT
GTAGTGAGGAGGCTTTTTTGGGTTTAAGAGCTAAGCTGGAAACAGCATAGCAAGTTTAAATAAGGCTAGT
CCGTTATCAACTTGAAAAAGTGGCACCGAGTCGGTGCTTTTTTTGCTGTGAGACCAGACCAATAAAAAAC
GCCCGGCGGCAACCGAGCGTTCTGAACAAATCCAGATGGAGTTCTGAGGTCATTACTGGATCTATCAACA
GGAGTCCAAGCGAGCTCGATATCAAATTACGCCCCGCCCTGCCACTCATCGCAGTACTGTTGTAATTCAT
TAAGCATTCTGCCGACATGGAAGCCATCACAAACGGCATGATGAACCTGAATCGCCAGCGGCATCAGCAC
CTTGTCGCCTTGCGTATAATATTTGCCCATGGTGAAAACGGGGGCGAAGAAGTTGTCCATATTGGCCACG
TTTAAATCAAAACTGGTGAAACTCACCCAGGGATTGGCTGAAACGAAAAACATATTCTCAATAAACCCTT
TAGGGAAATAGGCCAGGTTTTCACCGTAACACGCCACATCTTGCGAATATATGTGTAGAAACTGCCGGAA
ATCGTCGTGGTATTCACTCCAGAGCGATGAAAACGTTTCAGTTTGCTCATGGAAAACGGTGTAACAAGGG
TGAACACTATCCCATATCACCAGCTCACCGTCTTTCATTGCCATACGAAATTCCGGATGAGCATTCATCA
GGCGGGCAAGAATGTGAATAAAGGCCGGATAAAACTTGTGCTTATTTTTCTTTACGGTCTTTAAAAAGGC
CGTAATATCCAGCTGAACGGTCTGGTTATAGGTACATTGAGCAACTGACTGAAATGCCTCAAAATGTTCT
TTACGATGCCATTGGGATATATCAACGGTGGTATATCCAGTGATTTTTTTCTCCATTTTAGCTTCCTTAG
CTCCTGAAAATCTCGATAACTCAAAAAATACGCCCGGTAGTGATCTTATTTCATTATGGTGAAAGTTGGA
ACCTCTTACGTGCCCGATCAATCATGACCAAAATCCCTTAACGTGAGTTTTCGTTCCACTGAGC
Features (pLannotate 1.2.2; 7 found; start..end, strand, type, name):
     34..622     +  rep_origin     ori: high-copy-number ColE1/pMB1/pBR322/pUC origin of replication
    931..964     +  protein_bind   loxP: Cre-mediated recombination occurs in the 8-bp core sequence (GCATACAT). Cre recombinase
   1051..1071    +  rep_origin     SV40 ori (fragment): SV40 origin of replication
   1090..1157    +  misc_RNA       tracrRNA (fragment): trans-activating CRISPR RNA for the Streptococcus pyogenes CRISPR/Cas9 system
   1182..1216    -  terminator     lambda t0 terminator: minimal transcription terminator from phage lambda (Scholtissek and Grosse, 1987)
   1290..1946    -  CDS            cat: CAT_ECOLX - Experimental evidence at protein level: Swiss-Prot protein existence level 1. This enzyme is an effector of chloramphenicol resistance in bacteria. From Escherichia coli. This protein is used as a marker in many commonly used cloning vectors, such as pACYC184.
   1947..2044    -  promoter       cat promoter: promoter of the E. coli cat gene encoding chloramphenicol acetyltransferase
