[The description below was written by a language model from this plasmid's Addgene catalogue record and pLannotate feature annotations shown in this document.]
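Description:
MTK234_038 is a small (about 2.1 kb) part plasmid from the Mammalian Toolkit (MTK), a hierarchical modular cloning system for assembling genetic circuits destined for mammalian cells. It is built on the MTK0_027 part-entry backbone and is catalogued as a mammalian expression vector, although in practice it serves as a storage and donor plasmid for a single toolkit part rather than a finished expression construct. In E. coli it replicates from a high-copy ColE1/pUC-type origin and is selected with chloramphenicol through a cat gene driven by its native promoter, with a lambda t0 terminator lying between the resistance cassette and the part region.

The payload is a Streptococcus pyogenes Cas9 guide RNA expression cassette directed against "site 1" of the SV40 promoter. The annotation fits this: a short 21-nt match to SV40 origin sequence, which most likely represents the spacer rather than a functional origin, sits just upstream of an sgRNA scaffold, annotated here as a tracrRNA fragment. In MTK nomenclature, a type 234 part spans the promoter, coding sequence and terminator positions as one coupled unit, which suits guide RNA cassettes that do not split into those three separate slots. The promoter driving the guide is not stated in the record or detected in the feature table. A single loxP site is annotated upstream of the spacer, but its role is not explained. The cloning sites are also unrecorded. The part is intended for assembly into MTK transcriptional units and multigene vectors, where the guide would direct Cas9 or a Cas9-derived regulator to SV40 promoter sequences.
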