Addgene plasmid #123917: MTK234_038
Purpose: Encodes the spCas9 pSV40 (site 1) gRNA expression cassette as a type 234 part to be used in the MTK system
Depositing lab: Hana El-Samad. Depositing organization: University of California, San Francisco (UCSF). Publication: A Toolkit for Rapid Modular Construction of Biological Circuits in Mammalian Cells. Fonseca JP, Bonny AR, Kumar GR, Ng AH, Town J, Wu QC, Aslankoohi E, Chen SY, Dods G, Harrigan P, Osimiri LC, Kistler AL, El-Samad H. ACS Synth Biol. 2019 Nov 15;8(11):2593-2606. doi: 10.1021/acssynbio.9b00322. Epub 2019 Nov 5. PubMed 31686495.
Backbone
  Vector backbone: MTK0_027
  Vector type: Mammalian Expression
Growth in bacteria
  Bacterial resistance: Chloramphenicol, 25 μg/mL
  Growth temperature: 37°C
  Growth strain: DH5alpha
  Copy number: Unknown
Gene/Insert
  Gene/Insert name: sgRNA-pSV40
  Cloning method: Restriction Enzyme; 5′ cloning site unknown (unknown if destroyed); 3′ cloning site unknown (unknown if destroyed)
Terms and licenses: Academic/Nonprofit Terms; Industry Terms: Not Available to Industry
Depositor comments: Type 234 parts are coupled promoter-coding sequence-terminator such as guide RNA cassettes, GFP dropouts in the MTK Please visit https://www.biorxiv.org/content/10.1101/506188v2 for BioRxiv preprint
How to cite: MTK234_038 was a gift from Hana El-Samad (Addgene plasmid # 123917 ; http://n2t.net/addgene:123917 ; RRID:Addgene_123917)
